>Addgene plasmid #191079 | pEY86 | addgene full sequence | sequence record 376129 | Addgene NGS Result
TCACACAGGAAACAGCTATGACCATGATTACGCCAAGCTGTAAGTTTAAACATGATCTTACTAACTAACT
ATTCTCATTTAAATTTTCAGAGCTTAAAAATGGCTGAAATCACTCACAACGATGGATACGCTAACAACTT
GGAAATGAAATAAGCTTGCATGCCTGCAGTGTTTGACCACGTAACTATTTCACTAACAACCATATTCCCA
ATTATCATTTCAATTTCTTATATCAAAACAAGATTCGATTTCAAAACTGTAATTTTGTCAGTTTTTCGAG
CGAACCGGTCGGAGGTGTCGCCAACCTGATTTTGTGGTTTTTTTGAAATAAAATTACCGTTTCACAAATT
ATTGATTCACTAAATCTCCACTTTATATCGCAGAAATTGAGAAAAGCAGCGGACAGACGTCTAAGATCGC
GACGGGTCAATTATTCTTCTGTGTATCTTACAATGGTTAAATAATCATTTAATGTAAAAAATTCGGGATT
ATATCATTCTGGCACAAATAATTAAAATCTTTTTTTTTCGTGGGACGCTGGACTAATTGAAAACTTTTAT
AAGTCGTTGTTTTTCTGGCCTATGTGAAACAGTGAATTTTAGGAAAGTTTTCGTTTGTGAAAACTCATAA
ACTAAAACATTCTCATCAATTAAATTTCACAAACAAAGACCAAACTTCACCCAATAAATGAGCAACATAC
TTGACCGAATAAATGAGCAACATGAAACTGTAAAAATTTCTTGAACATTTTTTCAAAAAATTGCAATATT
TTATCAAGTTTTGTATAGTTCCAATCAGACTACATAGATAAAGTTTCAAAAAGTTCACGTAGTAGTACTA
AAATCACTGAATAATACAGAAATCCAAGATGAAAATGCAAAAAATTTCGGCGGAAAAAGTCACGTTTTTC
TAATCGTCTACTACACCTTTTGAATAATTAATTCCTTTCGATGGCTCACAAGATGGATTGATAAGTGAAA
AGAAGCATAACAACACATCAAAAATTCATTCTCGATCTGCAGTTGTGAGCTCCGAGAGCATTCGGAGCCC
GGGATTGGCCAAAGGACCCAAAGGTATGTTTCGAATGATACTAACATAACATAGAACATTTTCAGGAGGA
CCCTTGCTTGGAGGGTACCGAGCTCAGAAAAAATGACCGCTCCAAAGAAGAAGCGCAAGGTTCCAGTCGA
GAAGATGACTGCCCCAAAAAAGAAACGTAAGGTCCCGCGGGTAAGTTTAAACAGTTCGGTACTAACTAAC
CATACATATTTAAATTTTCAGCGCGCTGTGTCAAAAGGAGAAGAGCTTATTAAGGAGAATATGCGTTCCA
AGCTCTACCTCGAGGGATCCGTCAACGGACACCAATTCAAGTGCACCCACGAGGGAGAGGGAAAGCCATA
CGAGGGAAAGCAAACCAACCGTATCAAGGTCGTCGAGGGAGGACCACTCCCATTCGCCTTCGACATCCTC
GCCACCCACTTCATGTACGGATCCAAGGTAAGTTTAAACATATATATACTAACTAACCCTGATTATTTAA
ATTTTCAGGTCTTCATCAAGTACCCAGCCGACCTCCCAGACTACTTCAAGCAATCCTTCCCAGAGGGATT
CACCTGGGAGCGTGTCATGGTCTTCGAGGACGGAGGAGTCCTCACCGCCACCCAAGACACCTCCCTCCAA
GACGGAGAGCTCATCTACAACGTCAAGGTCCGTGGAGTCAACTTCCCAGCCAACGGACCAGTCATGCAAA
AGAAGACCCTCGGATGGGAGCCATCCACCGAGACCATGTACCCAGCCGACGGAGGACTCGAGGGACGTTG
CGACAAGGTAAGTTTAAACATGATTTTACTAACTAACTAATCTGATTTAAATTTTCAGGCCCTCAAGCTC
GTCGGAGGAGGACACCTCCACGTCAACTTCAAGACCACCTACAAGTCCAAGAAGCCAGTCAAGATGCCAG
GAGTCCACTACGTCGACCGTCGTCTCGAGCGTATCAAGGAGGCCGACAACGAGACCTACGTCGAGCAATA
CGAGCACGCCGTCGCCCGTTACTCCAACCTCGGAGGAGGAATGGACGAGCTCTACAAGCCTAGGATACCG
GTGGGTGAAGACCCACCAAAGCCATCTGCCAAGGGAGCCAAGAAGGCCGCCAAGACCGTTACGAAGCCAA
AGGACGGAAAGAAGAGACGTCATGCCCGTAAGGAATCATACTCCGTCTACATCTACCGTGTCCTCAAGCA
AGTTCATCCAGACACTGGAGTTTCCTCCAAAGCCATGTCTATCATGAACTCTTTTGTCAACGATGTCTTC
GAGCGTATTGCTGCTGAAGCATCCCGTCTTGCTCACTACAACAAGCGTTCCACAATCTCATCCCGCGAAA
TTCAGACCGCTGTCCGTCTGATCCTTCCAGGAGAGCTTGCCAAGCACGCCGTGTCTGAGGGAACCAAGGC
CGTTACCAAGTACACTTCCAGCAAGTAGGAATTCCAACTGAGCGCCGGTCGCTACCATTACCAACTTGTC
TGGTGTCAAAAATAATAGGGGCCGCTGTCATCAGAGTAAGTTTAAACTGAGTTCTACTAACTAACGAGTA
ATATTTAAATTTTCAGCATCTCGCGCCCGTGCCTCTGACTTCTAAGTCCAATTACTCTTCAACATCCCTA
CATGCTCTTTCTCCCTGTGCTCCCACCCCCTATTTTTGTTATTATCAAAAAACTTCTCTTAATTTCTTTG
TTTTTTAGCTTCTTTTAAGTCACCTCTAACAATGAAATTGTGTAGATTCAAAAATAGAATTAATTCGTAA
TAAAAAGTCGAAAAAAATTGTGCTCCCTCCCCCCATTAATAATAATTCTATCCCAAAATCTACACAATGT
TCTGTGTACACTTCTTATGTTTTTTACTTCTGATAAATTTTTTTGAAACATCATAGAAAAAACCGCACAC
AAAATACCTTATCATATGTTACGTTTCAGTTTATGACCGCAATTTTTATTTCTTCGCACGTCTGGGCCTC
TCATGACGTCAAATCATGCTCATCGTGAAAAAGTTTTGGAGTATTTTTGGAATTTTTCAATCAAGTGAAA
GTTTATGAAATTAATTTTCCTGCTTTTGCTTTTTGGGGTTTCCCCTATTGTTTGTCAAGATTTCGAGGAC
GGCGTTTTTCTTGCTAAAATCACAAGTATTGATGAGCACGATGCAAGAAAGATCGGAAGAAGGTTTGGGT
TTGAGGCTCAGTGGAAGGTGAGTAGAAGTTGATAATTTGAAAGTGGAGTAGTGTCTATGGGGTTTTTGCC
TTAAATGACAGAATACATTCCCAATATACCAAACATAACTGTTTCCTACTAGTCGGCCGTACGGGCCCTT
TCGTCTCGCGCGTTTCGGTGATGACGGTGAAAACCTCTGACACATGCAGCTCCCGGAGACGGTCACAGCT
TGTCTGTAAGCGGATGCCGGGAGCAGACAAGCCCGTCAGGGCGCGTCAGCGGGTGTTGGCGGGTGTCGGG
GCTGGCTTAACTATGCGGCATCAGAGCAGATTGTACTGAGAGTGCACCATATGCGGTGTGAAATACCGCA
CAGATGCGTAAGGAGAAAATACCGCATCAGGCGGCCTTAAGGGCCTCGTGATACGCCTATTTTTATAGGT
TAATGTCATGATAATAATGGTTTCTTAGACGTCAGGTGGCACTTTTCGGGGAAATGTGCGCGGAACCCCT
ATTTGTTTATTTTTCTAAATACATTCAAATATGTATCCGCTCATGAGACAATAACCCTGATAAATGCTTC
AATAATATTGAAAAAGGAAGAGTATGAGTATTCAACATTTCCGTGTCGCCCTTATTCCCTTTTTTGCGGC
ATTTTGCCTTCCTGTTTTTGCTCACCCAGAAACGCTGGTGAAAGTAAAAGATGCTGAAGATCAGTTGGGT
GCACGAGTGGGTTACATCGAACTGGATCTCAACAGCGGTAAGATCCTTGAGAGTTTTCGCCCCGAAGAAC
GTTTTCCAATGATGAGCACTTTTAAAGTTCTGCTATGTGGCGCGGTATTATCCCGTATTGACGCCGGGCA
AGAGCAACTCGGTCGCCGCATACACTATTCTCAGAATGACTTGGTTGAGTACTCACCAGTCACAGAAAAG
CATCTTACGGATGGCATGACAGTAAGAGAATTATGCAGTGCTGCCATAACCATGAGTGATAACACTGCGG
CCAACTTACTTCTGACAACGATCGGAGGACCGAAGGAGCTAACCGCTTTTTTGCACAACATGGGGGATCA
TGTAACTCGCCTTGATCGTTGGGAACCGGAGCTGAATGAAGCCATACCAAACGACGAGCGTGACACCACG
ATGCCTGTAGCAATGGCAACAACGTTGCGCAAACTATTAACTGGCGAACTACTTACTCTAGCTTCCCGGC
AACAATTAATAGACTGGATGGAGGCGGATAAAGTTGCAGGACCACTTCTGCGCTCGGCCCTTCCGGCTGG
CTGGTTTATTGCTGATAAATCTGGAGCCGGTGAGCGTGGGTCTCGCGGTATCATTGCAGCACTGGGGCCA
GATGGTAAGCCCTCCCGTATCGTAGTTATCTACACGACGGGGAGTCAGGCAACTATGGATGAACGAAATA
GACAGATCGCTGAGATAGGTGCCTCACTGATTAAGCATTGGTAACTGTCAGACCAAGTTTACTCATATAT
ACTTTAGATTGATTTAAAACTTCATTTTTAATTTAAAAGGATCTAGGTGAAGATCCTTTTTGATAATCTC
ATGACCAAAATCCCTTAACGTGAGTTTTCGTTCCACTGAGCGTCAGACCCCGTAGAAAAGATCAAAGGAT
CTTCTTGAGATCCTTTTTTTCTGCGCGTAATCTGCTGCTTGCAAACAAAAAAACCACCGCTACCAGCGGT
GGTTTGTTTGCCGGATCAAGAGCTACCAACTCTTTTTCCGAAGGTAACTGGCTTCAGCAGAGCGCAGATA
CCAAATACTGTTCTTCTAGTGTAGCCGTAGTTAGGCCACCACTTCAAGAACTCTGTAGCACCGCCTACAT
ACCTCGCTCTGCTAATCCTGTTACCAGTGGCTGCTGCCAGTGGCGATAAGTCGTGTCTTACCGGGTTGGA
CTCAAGACGATAGTTACCGGATAAGGCGCAGCGGTCGGGCTGAACGGGGGGTTCGTGCACACAGCCCAGC
TTGGAGCGAACGACCTACACCGAACTGAGATACCTACAGCGTGAGCTATGAGAAAGCGCCACGCTTCCCG
AAGGGAGAAAGGCGGACAGGTATCCGGTAAGCGGCAGGGTCGGAACAGGAGAGCGCACGAGGGAGCTTCC
AGGGGGAAACGCCTGGTATCTTTATAGTCCTGTCGGGTTTCGCCACCTCTGACTTGAGCGTCGATTTTTG
TGATGCTCGTCAGGGGGGCGGAGCCTATGGAAAAACGCCAGCAACGCGGCCTTTTTACGGTTCCTGGCCT
TTTGCTGGCCTTTTGCTCACATGTTCTTTCCTGCGTTATCCCCTGATTCTGTGGATAACCGTATTACCGC
CTTTGAGTGAGCTGATACCGCTCGCCGCAGCCGAACGACCGAGCGCAGCGAGTCAGTGAGCGAGGAAGCG
GAAGAGCGCCCAATACGCAAACCGCCTCTCCCCGCGCGTTGGCCGATTCATTAATGCAGCTGGCACGACA
GGTTTCCCGACTGGAAAGCGGGCAGTGAGCGCAACGCAATTAATGTGAGTTAGCTCACTCATTAGGCACC
CCAGGCTTTACACTTTATGCTTCCGGCTCGTATGTTGTGTGGAATTGTGAGCGGATAACAATT
Features (pLannotate 1.2.2; 14 found; start..end, strand, type, name):
    152..169     -  misc_feature   MCS (fragment): pUC18/19 multiple cloning site
   1230..1281    +  CDS            mEGFP (fragment): monomeric enhanced GFP, optimized with synthetic introns for expression in C. elegans
   1288..2088    +  CDS            CyOFP1: CyOFP1 is a basic (constitutively fluorescent) long stokes shift fluorescent protein published in 2016, derived from Entacmaea quadricolor. It is reported to be a very rapidly-maturing monomer with moderate acid sensitivity.
   2113..2475    +  CDS            his-11: H2B1_CAEEL - Experimental evidence at protein level: Swiss-Prot protein existence level 1. Core component of nucleosome. Nucleosomes wrap and compact DNA into chromatin, limiting DNA accessibility to the cellular machineries which require DNA as a template. Histones thereby play a central role in transcription regulation, DNA repair, DNA replication and chromosomal stability. DNA accessibility is regulated via a complex set of post-translational modifications of histones, also called histone code, and nucleosome remodeling. From Caenorhabditis elegans.
   3085..3237    +  CDS            aex-5 (fragment): AEX5_CAEEL - Also known as kpc-3 From Caenorhabditis elegans.
   3365..3400    +  CDS            rop (fragment): Rop protein, which maintains plasmids at low copy number; rop
   3502..3601    +  misc_feature   bom (fragment): basis of mobility region from pBR322
   3699..3803    +  promoter       AmpR promoter: bla
   3804..4664    +  CDS            AmpR: β-lactamase; bla; confers resistance to ampicillin, carbenicillin, and related antibiotics
   4835..5423    +  rep_origin     ori: high-copy-number ColE1/pMB1/pBR322/pUC origin of replication
   5606..5698    +  CDS            lacI (fragment): lac repressor; lacI; The lac repressor binds to the lac operator to inhibit transcription in E. coli. This inhibition can be relieved by adding lactose or isopropyl-β-D-thiogalactopyranoside (IPTG).
   5711..5732    +  protein_bind   CAP binding site: CAP binding activates transcription in the presence of cAMP. E. coli catabolite activator protein
   5747..5777    +  promoter       lac promoter: promoter for the E. coli lac operon
   5785..5801    +  protein_bind   lac operator: The lac repressor binds to the lac operator to inhibit transcription in E. coli. This inhibition can be relieved by adding lactose or isopropyl-β-D-thiogalactopyranoside (IPTG). lac repressor encoded by lacI
