[The description below was written by a language model from this plasmid's Addgene catalogue record and pLannotate feature annotations shown in this document.]
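Description:
pEY86 is a C. elegans expression plasmid built on the pPD95.62 backbone, one of the standard worm reporter vectors, and forms part of the NeuroPAL set of neuron-type reporters. In bacteria it is maintained through a high-copy ColE1/pUC-type origin and selected with ampicillin via the β-lactamase gene and its native promoter. Short remnants of rop, the pBR322 bom region, lacI, and the lac promoter/operator with its CAP site are also detected. These are vestiges of the cloning vector lineage rather than functional parts of the reporter.

The payload is a transcriptional reporter for gcy-25, a C. elegans gene, introduced by Gibson assembly. The feature table does not annotate the gcy-25 sequence itself. An unannotated stretch of roughly a kilobase lies between the multiple cloning site fragment and the fluorescent protein coding region, which is consistent with a promoter fragment sitting there, although the record does not define its boundaries. Downstream, a short fragment matching worm-optimized GFP precedes the complete CyOFP1 coding sequence, probably residual backbone sequence. CyOFP1 is a monomeric, fast-maturing, long-Stokes-shift orange fluorescent protein. It is followed closely by his-11, a C. elegans histone H2B, an arrangement consistent with a fusion that tethers the fluorophore to chromatin and gives the nuclear signal stated in the purpose. No 3' UTR is annotated, and a small aex-5 match lies in the region after the histone.

The construct is intended to label gcy-25-expressing neurons with nuclear CyOFP, contributing one colour channel to multicolour whole-brain neuronal identification. The record defers to the associated publication for the actual expression pattern.
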