Addgene plasmid #191079: pEY86
Purpose: gcy-25 fluorescent neural reporter driving nuclear CYOFP expression (refer to NeuroPAL paper for expression)
Depositing lab: Oliver Hobert & Eviatar Yemini. Depositing organization: Columbia University. Publication: NeuroPAL: A Multicolor Atlas for Whole-Brain Neuronal Identification in C. elegans. Yemini E, Lin A, Nejatbakhsh A, Varol E, Sun R, Mena GE, Samuel ADT, Paninski L, Venkatachalam V, Hobert O. Cell. 2021 Jan 7;184(1):272-288.e11. doi: 10.1016/j.cell.2020.12.012. Epub 2020 Dec 29. PubMed 33378642.
Backbone
  Vector backbone: pPD95.62
  Vector type: Worm Expression
Growth in bacteria
  Bacterial resistance: Ampicillin, 100 μg/mL
  Growth temperature: 37°C
  Growth strain: DH5alpha
  Copy number: Unknown
Gene/Insert
  Gene/Insert name: gcy-25
  Species: C. elegans (nematode)
  Mutation: None
  Entrez Gene: gcy-25 (a.k.a. CELE_Y105C5B.2)
  Cloning method: Gibson Cloning
Terms and licenses: Academic/Nonprofit Terms; Industry Terms: Not Available to Industry
How to cite: pEY86 was a gift from Oliver Hobert & Eviatar Yemini (Addgene plasmid # 191079 ; http://n2t.net/addgene:191079 ; RRID:Addgene_191079)
